Addgene plasmid #238806: LgBiT-BCL2L2 Vector
Purpose: Express LgBiT-BCL2L2 Fusion Protein in Mammalian Cells under a CMV promoter
Depositing lab: Promega Corporation.
Backbone
  Vector backbone: pFN217K LgBiT CMV-Hyg Flexi Vector
  Vector type: Mammalian Expression
  Selectable markers: Hygromycin
Growth in bacteria
  Bacterial resistance: Kanamycin, 50 μg/mL
  Growth temperature: 37°C
  Growth strain: DH5alpha
  Copy number: High Copy
Gene/Insert
  Gene/Insert name: BCL2L2
  Species: H. sapiens (human)
  Mutation: None
  Entrez Gene: BCL2L2 (a.k.a. BCL-W, BCL2-L-2, BCLW, PPP1R51)
  Promoter: CMV
  Tag / fusion protein: LgBiT (N terminal on backbone)
  Cloning method: Other
Terms and licenses: Academic/Nonprofit Terms; Industry Terms
How to cite: LgBiT-BCL2L2 Vector was a gift from Promega Corporation (Addgene plasmid # 238806 ; http://n2t.net/addgene:238806 ; RRID:Addgene_238806)
