[The description below was written by a language model from this plasmid's Addgene catalogue record and pLannotate feature annotations shown in this document.]
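Description:
LgBiT-BCL2L2 Vector is a mammalian expression plasmid built on the pFN217K LgBiT CMV-Hyg Flexi Vector backbone, designed to produce human BCL2L2 (also known as BCL-W) fused at its N terminus to LgBiT. LgBiT is the large subunit of the split NanoLuc luciferase; the feature table accordingly detects it as a NanoLuc fragment lying directly upstream of, and on the same strand as, the BCL2L2 coding sequence. The automated annotation matched the insert to the bovine BCL2L2 protein entry, but the catalogue lists the gene as human and unmutated, so this most likely reflects the close similarity of the orthologues rather than a different insert. Transcription is driven by the CMV immediate early enhancer/promoter, and an SV40 polyadenylation signal follows the open reading frame. An SP6 promoter sits just upstream of the fusion and a T7 terminator fragment lies downstream of it. Small matches to a cloning site and a tag fragment after the insert appear to be backbone remnants.

The 5.5 kb plasmid replicates in E. coli at high copy from a ColE1/pUC-type origin and is selected with kanamycin through the neo (nptII) gene, which is preceded by the bacterial EM7 promoter. For mammalian cells, a separate cassette comprising the SV40 enhancer/early promoter, the hygromycin phosphotransferase gene and a synthetic poly(A) signal allows hygromycin selection of stable transfectants.

The record states only that the purpose is expression of the fusion protein. LgBiT fusions are generally paired with a partner carrying the complementary small NanoLuc peptide, so that luminescence is restored when the two proteins associate. For an anti-apoptotic BCL-2 family member, this would suit live-cell monitoring of protein interactions.
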