Features (pLannotate 1.2.2; 17 found; start..end, strand, type, name):
     17..98      -  polyA_signal   SV40 poly(A) signal: SV40 polyadenylation signal
    121..204     -  CDS            large T antigen (fragment): large T antigen from SV40 (simian virus 40)
    261..279     -  terminator     T7 terminator (fragment): transcription terminator for bacteriophage T7 RNA polymerase
    287..336     -  CDS            SET1 (fragment): solubility-enhancement tag derived from T7 phage gene 10B
    343..398     -  misc_feature   MCS: pUC18/19 multiple cloning site
    407..985     -  CDS            BCL2L2: B2CL2_BOVIN - Experimental evidence at protein level: Swiss-Prot protein existence level 1. Promotes cell survival. Blocks dexamethasone-induced apoptosis. Mediates survival of postmitotic Sertoli cells by suppressing death-promoting activity of BAX (By similarity). From Bos taurus (Bovine).
   1043..1516    -  CDS            Nluc (fragment): NanoLuc® luciferase human codon-optimized
   1555..1573    -  promoter       SP6 promoter: promoter for bacteriophage SP6 RNA polymerase
   1599..1621    -  promoter       minimal CMV promoter (fragment): human cytomegalovirus (CMV) immediate early promoter
   1631..1996    +  enhancer       CMV enhancer: human cytomegalovirus immediate early enhancer
   1998..2185    +  promoter       CMV promoter (fragment): human cytomegalovirus (CMV) immediate early promoter
   2204..2251    +  promoter       EM7 promoter: synthetic bacterial promoter&nbsp
   2283..3074    +  CDS            neo: KKA2_KLEPN - Also known as kan, nptII. Experimental evidence at protein level: Swiss-Prot protein existence level 1. Resistance to kanamycin, neomycin, paromomycin, ribostamycin, butirosin and gentamicin B. From Klebsiella pneumoniae.
   3235..3823    -  rep_origin     ori: high-copy-number ColE1/pMB1/pBR322/pUC origin of replication
   3949..3997    -  polyA_signal   poly(A) signal: synthetic polyadenylation signal
   4036..5058    -  CDS            hph: KHYB_ECOLX - Experimental evidence at protein level: Swiss-Prot protein existence level 1. The aminoglycoside phosphotransferases achieve inactivation of their antibiotic substrates by phosphorylation. Only phosphorylates hygromycin and closely related compounds such as demethyl analogs and destomycin. From Escherichia coli.
   5089..5446    -  promoter       SV40 promoter: SV40 enhancer and early promoter
>Addgene plasmid #238806 | LgBiT-BCL2L2 Vector | addgene full sequence | sequence record 479835 | Addgene NGS Result
AAGACGCGTGACGTCGGCAGTGAAAAAAATGCTTTATTTGTGAAATTTGTGATGCTATTGCTTTATTTGT
AACCATTATAAGCTGCAATAAACAAGTTAACAACAACAATTGCATTCATTTTATGTTTCAGGTTCAGGGG
GAGGTGTGGGAGGTTTTTTAAAGCAAGTAAAACCTCTACAAATGTGGTATGGCTGATTATGATCCGCGGC
CGCAATACGTCGACGTTATCAGCTGACTTCGTACGAGAGCCTAGGTGTTTCCCCAAGGGGTTATGCTAGT
TATTGCTCAGCGGTGGCAGCAGCCAACTCAGCTTCCTTTCGGGCTTTGTTAGCAGCCGGATCAGCTTGCA
TGCCTGCAGGTCGACTCTAGAGGATCCCCGGGTACCGAGCCCGAATTCGTTTAAACCTTGCTAGCAAAAA
AGGCCCCTACAGTTACCAGGGCCCCCAGTGCCACGGCCCCCGTCAGAACTGTCCTCACTGATGCCCAGTT
ACCCTCCCGCAGACGCCGCGCCTCTTCCAGAGCCCCGTCACCGTATAGAGCTGTGAACTCCGCCCAGCCC
CCACTGCTGTGGATCCAGTCAGCCAGCCGCGTCTCCAGGTAGGCCACCATCCACTCCTGCACTTGTCCCA
CCAGTGGTTCCATCTCCTTGTTGACACTCTCAGCACACAGTGCAGCCCCAAAGACAAAGAAGGCTACAAG
GCGGCCCCAGTTGGGGCCCCCTTGAAAAAGTTCATCGGAGACCTGGGTGAAGCGTTGTTGGGCTGAGCCT
GGGGTCACATGCAGCTGAGCCGCCAGATCAGAGAAGGTGCGCCGGAAGCGGGTCTCGAACTCATCTCCAG
CTGCCCGCATGGCTTGGTGCAGCGGGTCAGCTGCTGGGCCCTCCCCGGGGCCAGCTCCACAGACATAACC
CTTCTGCCTCAGCTTATAACCTACAAAGTCTGCCACCAGAGCCCGTGTGTCTGGGGCCGAGGCTGGGGTC
GCCATGGCGATCGCACCGCTCGAGCCTCCACCTCCGCTCCCGCCACCACCGGAGCTCCCACTGTTGATGG
TTACTCGGAACAGCATGGAGCCGTCGGGGGTGATCAGGCGCTCGTCGATAATTTTGTTGCCGTTCCACAG
GGTCCCTGTTACAGTGATCTTTTTGCCGTCGAACACGGCGATGCCTTCATACGGCCGTCCGAAATAGTTC
AGCATGTTCGGCGTAACCCCGTCGATTACCAGTGTGCCATAGGGCAGGATCACCTTAAAGTGATGATCAT
CCACAGGGTACACCACCTTAAACACCTCTTCGATCTGGGCCATTTGGTCGGCGCTCAGACCTTCATACGG
GATGATGACATGGATGTCGATCTTCAGGGCATTTTCACCGCTCCGGACAATCCTTTGGATCGGAGTTACG
GACACGGCGAGATTCTGCAGCAAACTGGACACACCTCCCTGTTCAAGGACTTGGTCCAGGTTGTAGGCGG
CTGTCTGTTCCCAGTCCCCAACGAAATCTTCGAGTGTGAAGACCATGGTGAGCGCTAGCTGCAAAAAGAA
CAAGTAGCTTGTATTCTATAGTGTCACCTAAATGGGCGATCTGACGGTTCACTAAACCAGCTCTGCTTAT
ATAGGCCTCCCTGGCGCGCCACTAGTTATTAATAGTAATCAATTACGGGGTCATTAGTTCATAGCCCATA
TATGGAGTTCCGCGTTACATAACTTACGGTAAATGGCCCGCCTGGCTGACCGCCCAACGACCCCCGCCCA
TTGACGTCAATAATGACGTATGTTCCCATAGTAACGCCAATAGGGACTTTCCATTGACGTCAATGGGTGG
AGTATTTACGGTAAACTGCCCACTTGGCAGTACATCAAGTGTATCATATGCCAAGTCCGCCCCCTATTGA
CGTCAATGACGGTAAATGGCCCGCCTGGCATTATGCCCAGTACATGACCTTACGGGACTTTCCTACTTGG
CAGTACATCTACGTATTAGTCATCGCTATTACCATGGTGATGCGGTTTTGGCAGTACACCAATGGGCGTG
GATAGCGGTTTGACTCACGGGGATTTCCAAGTCTCCACCCCATTGACGTCAATGGGAGTTTGTTTTGGCA
CCAAAATCAACGGGACTTTCCAAAATGTCGTAATAACCCCGCCCCGTTGACGCAAATGGGCGGTAGGCGT
GTACGGTGGGAGGTCAAATCGAATTCTAATACTGTTGACAATTAATCATCGGCATAGTATATCGGCATAG
TATAATACGACAAGGTGAGGAACTAAACCCAGGAGGCAGATCATGATTGAACAAGATGGATTGCACGCAG
GTTCTCCGGCCGCTTGGGTGGAGAGGCTATTCGGCTATGACTGGGCACAACAGACAATCGGCTGCTCTGA
TGCCGCCGTGTTCCGGCTGTCAGCGCAGGGGCGCCCGGTTCTTTTTGTCAAGACCGACCTGTCCGGTGCC
CTGAATGAACTGCAGGACGAGGCAGCGCGGCTATCGTGGCTGGCCACGACGGGCGTTCCTTGCGCAGCTG
TGCTCGACGTTGTCACTGAAGCGGGAAGGGACTGGCTGCTATTGGGCGAAGTGCCGGGGCAGGATCTCCT
GTCATCTCACCTTGCTCCTGCCGAGAAAGTATCCATCATGGCTGATGCAATGCGGCGGCTGCATACGCTT
GATCCGGCTACCTGCCCATTCGACCACCAAGCGAAACATCGCATCGAGCGAGCACGTACTCGGATGGAAG
CCGGTCTTGTCGATCAGGATGATCTGGACGAAGAGCATCAGGGGCTCGCGCCAGCCGAACTGTTCGCCAG
GCTCAAGGCGCGCATGCCCGACGGCGAGGATCTCGTCGTGACCCATGGCGATGCCTGCTTGCCGAATATC
ATGGTGGAAAATGGCCGCTTTTCTGGATTCATCGACTGTGGCCGGCTGGGTGTGGCGGACCGCTATCAGG
ACATAGCGTTGGCTACCCGTGATATTGCTGAAGAGCTTGGCGGCGAATGGGCTGACCGCTTCCTCGTGCT
TTACGGTATCGCCGCTCCCGATTCGCAGCGCATCGCCTTCTATCGCCTTCTTGACGAGTTCTTCTGATTC
GAAATGACCGACCAAGCGACGCCCAACCGGTATCAGCTCACTCAAAGGCGGTAATACGGTTATCCACAGA
ATCAGGGGATAACGCAGGAAAGAACATGTGAGCAAAAGGCCAGCAAAAGGCCAGGAACCGTAAAAAGGCC
GCGTTGCTGGCGTTTTTCCATAGGCTCCGCCCCCCTGACGAGCATCACAAAAATCGACGCTCAAGTCAGA
GGTGGCGAAACCCGACAGGACTATAAAGATACCAGGCGTTTCCCCCTGGAAGCTCCCTCGTGCGCTCTCC
TGTTCCGACCCTGCCGCTTACCGGATACCTGTCCGCCTTTCTCCCTTCGGGAAGCGTGGCGCTTTCTCAT
AGCTCACGCTGTAGGTATCTCAGTTCGGTGTAGGTCGTTCGCTCCAAGCTGGGCTGTGTGCACGAACCCC
CCGTTCAGCCCGACCGCTGCGCCTTATCCGGTAACTATCGTCTTGAGTCCAACCCGGTAAGACACGACTT
ATCGCCACTGGCAGCAGCCACTGGTAACAGGATTAGCAGAGCGAGGTATGTAGGCGGTGCTACAGAGTTC
TTGAAGTGGTGGCCTAACTACGGCTACACTAGAAGGACAGTATTTGGTATCTGCGCTCTGCTGAAGCCAG
TTACCTTCGGAAAAAGAGTTGGTAGCTCTTGATCCGGCAAACAAACCACCGCTGGTAGCGGTGGTTTTTT
TGTTTGCAAGCAGCAGATTACGCGCAGAAAAAAAGGATTTCAAGAAGATCCTTTGATCTTTTCTACGGGG
TCTGACGCTCAGTGGAACGAAAACTCACGTTAAGGGATTTTGGTCATGAGATTATCAAAAAGGATCTTCA
CCTAGATCCTTTTATAGTCCGGAATCGTCACACAAAAAACCAACACACAGATGTAATGAAAATAAAGATA
TTTTATTGCGGCCATCGTGATGGCTAGAGTCTAAACTCGACCTACCTCCTTAGCGCGCGGTCGTGTACTG
GGCCGGCGGTTGCCGCTGTCGGCCAGCACCTCGACGCAGCCGTCGGTCCATACGGCTGCGCTCCGGCGAG
CGATTTGTGTGCGACCGACGGTGCCGGCCCCGCTGCGGACGATGGCATCGCAGCGGCCTTGAGCCCAGGC
AGCATCGTCGAAGTTGCCGTCCACGAGGCTCTGGTAGAGCTGATCCAGGCCGATGCGCAGCATGTAGGCT
CGCAGACGAGGGCTGCCGGCCAGCTCGGGATGCCGGCGCTCGAAGTAGCGAGTCTGCTGCTCCATGCAAG
CCAGCCAGGGCCGCCAGAAGAAGATGTTGGCCACCTCGTACTGACTGTCCCCGAACATAGCTTCGGACCA
GTCGATTACGGCGGTGATGCGGCCGTTGTCGGTCAGGACGTTGTTGCTGCCGAAGTCGGCATGGACGAGG
TGGCGCACCTCGGGACAGTCTTCGGCCCACAGCATCAGTTCGTCCAGGGCTTGAGCTACGCTGGCGGACA
CGGTGTCGTCCATCACGGTCTGCCAGTGGTAGACATGGGGATCAGCAATGGCGCAAATGAAATCCCGCCA
GGTTGTGTACTGGCCGATGCCTTGGGGCCCGAATGGGCCGAAGCCGCTGGTTTGACTGAGGTCGGCGGCG
GCAATAGCATCCATAGCTTCGGCGACAGGCTGTAACACAGCAGGCAGCTCTGTTTCGGGGAGGTCTTGGA
GAGTAACGCCTTGGGCGCGTCTACTGATGCAGTATGTCAGGCTCTCGCTGAACTCGCCGATGTCCAACAC
TTCGGGGATGGGTAGTGCAGCGCTGGCGAAGTGGCGGTACACGTAGCGGTCTTTGTAGAAGCCATCAGCG
CAGCTATTCACCCGCAGTACATAGCCGCGTCCGCCGACATCGAAGCTGAAGGCTCGGCTCTCTTCGCCCT
CCGACAACTGCATCAGGTCGCTCACACTGTCGAACTTCTCGATGAGAAATTTTTCAACGCTGGTAGCGGT
GAGTTCGGGCTTCTTCATGGTGGCGCTAGTGTCAGAAGAATCGAGCTTTTTGCAAAAGCCTAGGCCTCCA
AAAAAGCCTCCTCACTACTTCTGGAATAGCTCAGAGGCCGAGGCGGCCTCGGCCTCTGCATAAATAAAAA
AAATTAGTCAGCCATGGGGCGGAGAATGGGCGGAACTGGGCGGAGTTAGGGGCGGGATGGGCGGAGTTAG
GGGCGGGACTATGGTTGCTGACTAATTGAGATGCATGCTTTGCATACTTCTGCCTGCTGGGGAGCCTGGG
GACTTTCCACACCTGGTTGCTGACTAATTGAGATGCATGCTTTGCATACTTCTGCCTGCTGGGGAGCCTG
GGGACTTTCCACACCCTAACTGACACACATTCCACAGCTGGTTCTTTCCGCCTCAGAAGGTACCTAACCA
AGTTCCTCTTTCAGAGGTTATTTCAGGCCATGGTGCTGCGC
